>Addgene plasmid #66470 | P2RY11-Tango | depositor partial sequence | sequence record 113553 | empty Tango
GACGGATCGGGAGATCTCCCGATCCCCTATGGTGCACTCTCAGTACAATCTGCTCTGATGCCGCATAGTT
AAGCCAGTATCTGCTCCCTGCTTGTGTGTTGGAGGTCGCTGAGTAGTGCGCGAGCAAAATTTAAGCTACA
ACAAGGCAAGGCTTGACCGACAATTGCATGAAGAATCTGCTTAGGGTTAGGCGTTTTGCGCTGCTTCGCG
ATGTACGGGCCAGATATACGCGTTGACATTGATTATTGACTAGTTATTAATAGTAATCAATTACGGGGTC
ATTAGTTCATAGCCCATATATGGAGTTCCGCGTTACATAACTTACGGTAAATGGCCCGCCTGGCTGACCG
CCCAACGACCCCCGCCCATTGACGTCAATAATGACGTATGTTCCCATAGTAACGCCAATAGGGACTTTCC
ATTGACGTCAATGGGTGGAGTATTTACGGTAAACTGCCCACTTGGCAGTACATCAAGTGTATCATATGCC
AAGTACGCCCCCTATTGACGTCAATGACGGTAAATGGCCCGCCTGGCATTATGCCCAGTACATGACCTTA
TGGGACTTTCCTACTTGGCAGTACATCTACGTATTAGTCATCGCTATTACCATGGTGATGCGGTTTTGGC
AGTACATCAATGGGCGTGGATAGCGGTTTGACTCACGGGGATTTCCAAGTCTCCACCCCATTGACGTCAA
TGGGAGTTTGTTTTGGCACCAAAATCAACGGGACTTTCCAAAATGTCGTAACAACTCCGCCCCATTGACG
CAAATGGGCGGTAGGCGTGTACGGTGGGAGGTCTATATAAGCAGAGCTCTCTGGCTAACTAGAGAACCCA
CTGCTTACTGGCTTATCGAAATTAATACGACTCACTATAGGGAGACCCAAGCTGGCTAGCGTTTAAACTT
AAGCTTGGTACCGAGCTCGGATCCACTAGTCCAGTGTGGTGGAATTCTGCAGATATCCAGCACAGTGGCG
GCCGCGCCACCATGAAGACGATCATCGCCCTGAGCTACATCTTCTGCCTGGTATTCGCCGACTACAAGGA
CGATGATGACGCCAGCATCGATACCGGTGGACGCACCCCACCCAGCCTGGGTCCCCAAGATGAGTCCTGC
ACCACCGCCAGCTCCTCCCTGGCCAAGGACACTTCATCGACCGGTGAGAACCTGTACTTCCAGCTAAGAT
TAGATAAAAGTAAAGTGATTAACAGCGCATTAGAGCTGCTTAATGAGGTCGGAATCGAAGGTTTAACAAC
CCGTAAACTCGCCCAGAAGCTAGGTGTAGAGCAGCCTACATTGTATTGGCATGTAAAAAATAAGCGGGCT
TTGCTCGACGCCTTAGCCATTGAGATGTTAGATAGGCACCATACTCACTTTTGCCCTTTAGAAGGGGAAA
GCTGGCAAGATTTTTTACGTAATAACGCTAAAAGTTTTAGATGTGCTTTACTAAGTCATCGCGATGGAGC
AAAAGTACATTTAGGTACACGGCCTACAGAAAAACAGTATGAAACTCTCGAAAATCAATTAGCCTTTTTA
TGCCAACAAGGTTTTTCACTAGAGAATGCATTATATGCACTCAGCGCTGTGGGGCATTTTACTTTAGGTT
GCGTATTGGAAGATCAAGAGCATCAAGTCGCTAAAGAAGAAAGGGAAACACCTACTACTGATAGTATGCC
GCCATTATTACGACAAGCTATCGAATTATTTGATCACCAAGGTGCAGAGCCAGCCTTCTTATTCGGCCTT
GAATTGATCATATGCGGATTAGAAAAACAACTTAAATGTGAAAGTGGGTCCGCGTACAGCCGCGCGCGTA
CGAAAAACAATTACGGGTCTACCATCGAGGGCCTGCTCGATCTCCCGGACGACGACGCCCCCGAAGAGGC
GGGGCTGGCGGCTCCGCGCCTGTCCTTTCTCCCCGCGGGACACACGCGCAGACTGTCGACGGCCCCCCCG
ACCGATGTCAGCCTGGGGGACGAGCTCCACTTAGACGGCGAGGACGTGGCGATGGCGCATGCCGACGCGC
TAGACGATTTCGATCTGGACATGTTGGGGGACGGGGATTCCCCGGGTCCGGGATTTACCCCCCACGACTC
CGCCCCCTACGGCGCTCTGGATATGGCCGACTTCGAGTTTGAGCAGATGTTTACCGATGCCCTTGGAATT
GACGAGTACGGTGGGTAGCTCGAGTCTAGAGGGCCCGTTTAAACCCGCTGATCAGCCTCGACTGTGCCTT
CTAGTTGCCAGCCATCTGTTGTTTGCCCCTCCCCCGTGCCTTCCTTGACCCTGGAAGGTGCCACTCCCAC
TGTCCTTTCCTAATAAAATGAGGAAATTGCATCGCATTGTCTGAGTAGGTGTCATTCTATTCTGGGGGGT
GGGGTGGGGCAGGACAGCAAGGGGGAGGATTGGGAAGACAATAGCAGGCATGCTGGGGATGCGGTGGGCT
CTATGGCTTCTGAGGCGGAAAGAACCAGCTGGGGCTCTAGGGGGTATCCCC
[124 nt withheld, positions 2502-2625]
C
[91 nt withheld, positions 2627-2717]
A
[49 nt withheld, positions 2719-2767]
CCTTTGACGTTGGAGTCCACGTTCTTT
[37 nt withheld, positions 2795-2831]
ACCCTATCTCGGTCTATTCTTTTGATTTATAAGGGATTTTGCCGATTTCGGCCTATTGGTTAAAAAATGA
GCTGATTTAACAAAAATTTAACGCGAATTAATTCTGTGGAATGTGTGTCAGTTAGGGTGTGGAAAGTCCC
CAGGCTCCCCAGCAGGCAGAAGTATGCAAAGCATGCATCTCAATTAGTCAGCAACCAGGTGTGGAAAGTC
CCCAGGCTCCCCAGCAGGCAGAAGTATGCAAAGCATGCATCTCAATTAGTCAGCAACCATAGTCCCGCCC
CTAACTCCGCCCATCCCGCCCCTAACTCCGCCCAGTTCCGCCCATTCTCCGCCCCATGGCTGACTAATTT
TTTTTATTTATGCAGAGGCCGAGGCCGCCTCTGCCTCTGAGCTATTCCAGAAGTAGTGAGGAGGCTTTTT
TGGAGGCCTAGGCTTTTGCAAAAAGCTCCCGGGAGCTTGTATATCCATTTTCGGATCTGATCAAGAGACA
GGATGAGGATCGTTTCGCATGATTGAACAAGATGGATTGCACGCAGGTTCTCCGGCCGCTTGGGTGGAGA
GGCTATTCGGCTATGACTGGGCACAACAGACAATCGGCTGCTCTGATGCCGCCGTGTTCCGGCTGTCAGC
GCAGGGGCGCCCGGTTCTTTTTGTCAAGACCGACCTGTCCGGTGCCCTGAATGAACTGCAGGACGAGGCA
GCGCGGCTATCGTGGCTGGCCACGACGGGCGTTCCTTGCGCAGCTGTGCTCGACGTTGTCACTGAAGCGG
GAAGGGACTGGCTGCTATTGGGCGAAGTGCCGGGGCAGGATCTCCTGTCATCTCACCTTGCTCCTGCCGA
GAAAGTATCCATCATGGCTGATGCAATGCGGCGGCTGCATACGCTTGATCCGGCTACCTGCCCATTCGAC
CACCAAGCGAAACATCGCATCGAGCGAGCACGTACTCGGATGGAAGCCGGTCTTGTCGATCAGGATGATC
TGGACGAAGAGCATCAGGGGCTCGCGCCAGCCGAACTGTTCGCCAGGCTCAAGGCGCGCATGCCCGACGG
CGAGGATCTCGTCGTGACCCATGGCGATGCCTGCTTGCCGAATATCATGGTGGAAAATGGCCGCTTTTCT
GGATTCATCGACTGTGGCCGGCTGGGTGTGGCGGACCGCTATCAGGACATAGCGTTGGCTACCCGTGATA
TTGCTGAAGAGCTTGGCGGCGAATGGGCTGACCGCTTCCTCGTGCTTTACGGTATCGCCGCTCCCGATTC
GCAGCGCATCGCCTTCTATCGCCTTCTTGACGAGTTCTTCTGAGCGGGACTCTGGGGTTCGAAATGACCG
ACCAAGCGACGCCCAACCTGCCATCACGAGATTTCGATTCCACCGCCGCCTTCTATGAAAGGTTGGGCTT
CGGAATCGTTTTCCGGGACGCCGGCTGGATGATCCTCCAGCGCGGGGATCTCATGCTGGAGTTCTTCGCC
CACCCCAACTTGTTTATTGCAGCTTATAATGGTTACAAATAAAGCAATAGCATCACAAATTTCACAAATA
AAGCATTTTTTTCACTGCATTCTAGTTGTGGTTTGTCCAAACTCATCAATGTATCTTATCATGTCTGTAT
ACCGTCGACCTCTAGCTAGAGCTTGGCGTAATCATGGTCATAGCTGTTTCCTGTGTGAAATTGTTATCCG
CTCACAATTCCACACAACATACGAGCCGGAAGCATAAAGTGTAAAGCCTGGGGTGCCTAATGAGTGAGCT
AACTCACATTAATTGCGTTGCGCTCACTGCCCGCTTTCCAGTCGGGAAACCTGTCGTGCCAGCTGCATTA
ATGAATCGGCCAACGCGCGGGGAGAGGCGGTTTGCGTATTGGGCGCTCTTCCGCTTCCTCGCTCACTGAC
TCGCTGCGCTCGGTCGTTCGGCTGCGGCGAGCGGTATCAGCTCACTCAAAGGCGGTAATACGGTTATCCA
CAGAATCAGGGGATAACGCAGGAAAGAACATGTGAGCAAAAGGCCAGCAAAAGGCCAGGAACCGTAAAAA
GGCCGCGTTGCTGGCGTTTTTCCATAGGCTCCGCCCCCCTGACGAGCATCACAAAAATCGACGCTCAAGT
CAGAGGTGGCGAAACCCGACAGGACTATAAAGATACCAGGCGTTTCCCCCTGGAAGCTCCCTCGTGCGCT
CTCCTGTTCCGACCCTGCCGCTTACCGGATACCTGTCCGCCTTTCTCCCTTCGGGAAGCGTGGCGCTTTC
TCATAGCTCACGCTGTAGGTATCTCAGTTCGGTGTAGGTCGTTCGCTCCAAGCTGGGCTGTGTGCACGAA
CCCCCCGTTCAGCCCGACCGCTGCGCCTTATCCGGTAACTATCGTCTTGAGTCCAACCCGGTAAGACACG
ACTTATCGCCACTGGCAGCAGCCACTGGTAACAGGATTAGCAGAGCGAGGTATGTAGGCGGTGCTACAGA
GTTCTTGAAGTGGTGGCCTAACTACGGCTACACTAGAAGAACAGTATTTGGTATCTGCGCTCTGCTGAAG
CCAGTTACCTTCGGAAAAAGAGTTGGTAGCTCTTGATCCGGCAAACAAACCACCGCTGGTAGCGGTTTTT
TTGTTTGCAAGCAGCAGATTACGCGCAGAAAAAAAGGATCTCAAGAAGATCCTTTGATCTTTTCTACGGG
GTCTGACGCTCAGTGGAACGAAAACTCACGTTAAGGGATTTTGGTCATGAGATTATCAAAAAGGATCTTC
ACCTAGATCCTTTTAAATTAAAAATGAAGTTTTAAATCAATCTAAAGTATATATGAGTAAACTTGGTCTG
ACAGTTACCAATGCTTAATCAGTGAGGCACCTATCTCAGCGATCTGTCTATTTCGTTCATCCATAGTTGC
CTGACTCCCCGTCGTGTAGATAACTACGATACGGGAGGGCTTACCATCTGGCCCCAGTGCTGCAATGATA
CCGCGAGACCCACGCTCACCGGCTCCAGATTTATCAGCAATAAACCAGCCAGCCGGAAGGGCCGAGCGCA
GAAGTGGTCCTGCAACTTTATCCGCCTCCATCCAGTCTATTAATTGTTGCCGGGAAGCTAGAGTAAGTAG
TTCGCCAGTTAATAGTTTGCGCAACGTTGTTGCCATTGCTACAGGCATCGTGGTGTCACGCTCGTCGTTT
GGTATGGCTTCATTCAGCTCCGGTTCCCAACGATCAAGGCGAGTTACATGATCCCCCATGTTGTGCAAAA
AAGCGGTTAGCTCCTTCGGTCCTCCGATCGTTGTCAGAAGTAAGTTGGCCGCAGTGTTATCACTCATGGT
TATGGCAGCACTGCATAATTCTCTTACTGTCATGCCATCCGTAAGATGCTTTTCTGTGACTGGTGAGTAC
TCAACCAAGTCATTCTGAGAATAGTGTATGCGGCGACCGAGTTGCTCTTGCCCGGCGTCAATACGGGATA
ATACCGCGCCACATAGCAGAACTTTAAAAGTGCTCATCATTGGAAAACGTTCTTCGGGGCGAAAACTCTC
AAGGATCTTACCGCTGTTGAGATCCAGTTCGATGTAACCCACTCGTGCACCCAACTGATCTTCAGCATCT
TTTACTTTCACCAGCGTTTCTGGGTGAGCAAAAACAGGAAGGCAAAATGCCGCAAAAAAGGGAATAAGGG
CGACACGGAAATGTTGAATACTCATACTCTTCCTTTTTCAATATTATTGAAGCATTTATCAGGGTTATTG
TCTCATGAGCGGATACATATTTGAATGTATTTAGAAAAATAAACAAATAGGGGTTCCGCGCACATTTCCC
CGAAAAGTGCCACCTGACGTC
