>Addgene plasmid #66470 | P2RY11-Tango | depositor partial sequence | sequence record 113554 | P2RY11
ATGGCAGCAAATGTGAGCGGCGCAAAGTCTTGCCCTGCCAACTTCCTCGCTGCCGCCGACGACAAGCTCA
GCGGCTTCCAGGGGGACTTCCTCTGGCCCATCCTCGTCGTCGAATTTCTGGTGGCAGTTGCTAGCAATGG
TCTGGCACTGTACAGGTTCAGCATTCGAAAGCAAAGGCCATGGCATCCTGCTGTTGTGTTCTCCGTGCAA
CTGGCTGTGTCCGATCTTCTCTGCGCTCTGACATTGCCACCACTGGCAGCGTATCTGTACCCCCCCAAAC
ACTGGAGGTACGGGGAGGCCGCCTGTAGACTGGAAAGGTTTCTGTTCACCTGTAACCTGCTCGGGAGTGT
CATTTTCATTACTTGTATCTCCCTCAATAGGTATCTTGGGATCGTCCATCCCTTCTTCGCACGGAGTCAT
CTCAGGCCTAAACACGCCTGGGCTGTATCCGCAGCCGGATGGGTACTTGCGGCCCTGCTTGCCATGCCCA
CGCTGTCATTTTCCCATCTTAAGAGGCCCCAACAAGGCGCCGGGAACTGCTCTGTGGCCCGCCCTGAAGC
ATGTATCAAGTGCCTGGGAACCGCCGACCACGGACTCGCAGCGTACCGGGCTTATAGTCTGGTGCTTGCG
GGCCTCGGATGCGGGCTCCCCCTTTTGCTCACCCTCGCTGCTTATGGGGCCCTCGGCAGAGCCGTTTTGC
GCTCCCCCGGAATGACGGTTGCTGAGAAACTCAGAGTCGCCGCCCTGGTTGCTTCTGGCGTGGCCCTCTA
TGCCTCTTCATATGTGCCATACCATATAATGCGCGTGCTGAATGTTGATGCACGCCGGCGGTGGTCCACA
CGGTGCCCCAGCTTCGCAGACATCGCACAGGCTACAGCCGCCCTTGAGCTGGGCCCGTATGTGGGATATC
AAGTGATGCGCGGCCTGATGCCACTTGCCTTCTGTGTCCATCCCCTGCTGTACATGGCCGCCGTTCCTAG
CCTGGGGTGCTGCTGCCGGCATTGTCCAGGCTACAGAGATAGTTGGAACCCAGAGGATGCCAAATCTACT
GGCCAGGCCCTCCCTCTGAATGCAACCGCCGCTCCCAAGCCTTCCGAGCCTCAGTCTAGGGAACTGTCTC
AG
