>Addgene plasmid #66470 | P2RY11-Tango | addgene partial sequence | sequence record 120432 | CMV-F 5'-CGCAAATGGGCGGTAGGCGTG-3'
GCTCTCTGGCTAACTAGAGAACCCACTGCTTACTGGCTTATCGAAATTAATACGACTCACTATAGGGAGA
CCCAAGCTGGCTAGCGTTTAAACTTAAGCTTGGTACCGAGCTCGGATCCACTAGTCCAGTGTGGTGGAAT
TCTGCAGATATCCAGCACAGTGGCGGCCGCGCCACCATGAAGACGATCATCGCCCTGAGCTACATCTTCT
GCCTGGTATTCGCCGACTACAAGGACGATGATGACGCCAGCATCGATATGGCAGCAAATGTGAGCGGCGC
AAAGTCTTGCCCTGCCAACTTCCTCGCTGCCGCCGACGACAAGCTCAGCGGCTTCCAGGGGGACTTCCTC
TGGCCCATCCTCGTCGTCGAATTTCTGGTGGCAGTTGCTAGCAATGGTCTGGCACTGTACAGGTTCAGCA
TTCGAAAGCAAAGGCCATGGCATCCTGCTGTTGTGTTCTCCGTGCAACTGGCTGTGTCCGATCTTCTCTG
CGCTCTGACATTGCCACCACTGGCAGCGTATCTGTACCCCCCCAAACACTGGAGGTACGGGGAGGCCGCC
TGTAGACTGGAAAGGTTTCTGTTCACCTGTAACCTGCTCGGGAGTGTCATTTTCATTACTTGTATCTCCC
TCAATAGGTATCTTGGGATCGTCCATCCCTTCTTCGCACGGAGTCATCTCAGGCCTAAACACGCCTGGGC
TGTATCCGCAGCCGGATGGGTACTTGCGGCCCTGCTTGCCATGCCCACGCTGTCATTTTCCCATCTTAAG
AGGCCCCAACAAGGCGCCGGGAACTGCTCTGTGGCCCGCCCTGAAGCATGTATCAAGTGCCTGGGAACCG
CCGACCACGGACTCGCAGCGTACCGGGCTTATAGTCTGGTGCTTGCGGGCCTCGGATGCGGGCTCCCCCT
TTTGCTCACCCTCGCTGCTTATGGGGCCCTCGGCA
