>Addgene plasmid #66470 | P2RY11-Tango | addgene partial sequence | sequence record 120433 | Tet-R 5'-GGCGAGTTTACGGGTTGTTA-3'
GCTCTAATGCGCTGTTAATCACTTTACTTTTATCTAATCTTAGCTGGAAGTACAGGTTCTCACCGGTCGA
TGAAGTGTCCTTGGCCAGGGAGGAGCTGGCGGTGGTGCAGGACTCATCTTGGGGACCCAGGCTGGGTGGG
GTGCGTCCACCGGTATCGATCTGAGACAGTTCCCTAGACTGAGGCTCGGAAGGCTTGGGAGCGGCGGTTG
CATTCAGAGGGAGGGCCTGGCCAGTAGATTTGGCATCCTCTGGGTTCCAACTATCTCTGTAGCCTGGACA
ATGCCGGCAGCAGCACCCCAGGCTAGGAACGGCGGCCATGTACAGCAGGGGATGGACACAGAAGGCAAGT
GGCATCAGGCCGCGCATCACTTGATATCCCACATACGGGCCCAGCTCAAGGGCGGCTGTAGCCTGTGCGA
TGTCTGCGAAGCTGGGGCACCGTGTGGACCACCGCCGGCGTGCATCAACATTCAGCACGCGCATTATATG
GTATGGCACATATGAAGAGGCATAGAGGGCCACGCCAGAAGCAACCAGGGCGGCGACTCTGAGTTTCTCA
GCAACCGTCATTCCGGGGGAGCGCAAAACGGCTCTGCCGAGGGCCCCATAAGCAGCGAGGGTGAGCAAAA
GGGGGAGCCCGCATCCGAGGCCCGCAAGCACCAGACTATAAGCCCGGTACGCTGCGAGTCCGTGGTCGGC
GGTTCCCAGGCACTTGATACATGCTTCAGGGCGGGCCACAGAGCAGTTCCCGGCGCCTTGTTGGGGCCTC
TTAAGATGGGAAAATGACAGCGTGGGCATGGCAAGCAGGGCCGCAAGTACCCATCCGGCTGCGGATACAG
CCCAGGCGTGTTTAGGCCTGAGATGACTCCGTGCGAAGAAGGGATGGACGATCCCAAGATACCTATTGAG
GGAGATACAAGTAATGAAAATGACACTCCCGAGCAGGTTA
