[The description below was written by a language model from this plasmid's Addgene catalogue record.]
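Description:
P2RY11-Tango is a mammalian expression plasmid from the PRESTO-Tango collection, a resource built for parallel screening of human G protein-coupled receptors through a transcriptional readout of arrestin recruitment. It is based on the "empty Tango" backbone (about 6.6 kb), which was derived from pcDNA3.1(+). The plasmid is maintained at high copy in E. coli under ampicillin selection and carries a neomycin resistance marker that allows G418 selection in mammalian cells.

The insert is the human P2RY11 (P2Y11) purinergic receptor coding sequence, about 1.1 kb, cloned by restriction enzymes with NotI at the 5′ end and expressed from the CMV promoter. An N-terminal FLAG tag is supplied by the backbone, which can be used to detect the receptor. The depositor comments indicate that a tTA (tetracycline transactivator) sequence lies downstream of the receptor, consistent with the Tango design. In that design, agonist-driven arrestin translocation to the receptor leads to release of the tethered transactivator, which then drives a reporter gene. The record does not itemise the linker, protease cleavage site or other modules between the receptor and tTA, and no feature table is provided. The depositor also notes that most vectors in the series carry an XbaI site rather than XhoI downstream of tTA, so the identity of the 3′ site in this plasmid is uncertain.

The construct is intended for measuring ligand-induced activation of P2RY11 independently of its G protein coupling, either alone or as part of receptorome-wide screens. It was generated under an NIH programme that provides tools for understudied members of druggable protein families.
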