Addgene plasmid #66470: P2RY11-Tango
Purpose: Expression of G protein-coupled receptors for PRESTO-Tango: parallel receptorome expression and screening via transcriptional output, with transcriptional activation following arrestin translocation
Depositing lab: Bryan Roth. Depositing organization: University of North Carolina at Chapel Hill. Publication: PRESTO-Tango as an open-source resource for interrogation of the druggable human GPCRome. Kroeze WK, Sassano MF, Huang XP, Lansu K, McCorvy JD, Giguere PM, Sciaky N, Roth BL. Nat Struct Mol Biol. 2015 May;22(5):362-9. doi: 10.1038/nsmb.3014. Epub 2015 Apr 20. PubMed 25895059.
Backbone
  Vector backbone: empty Tango
  Backbone size w/o insert (bp): 6632
  Vector type: Mammalian Expression
  Selectable markers: Neomycin (select with G418)
Growth in bacteria
  Bacterial resistance: Ampicillin, 100 μg/mL
  Growth temperature: 37°C
  Growth strain: DH5alpha
  Copy number: High Copy
Gene/Insert
  Gene/Insert name: P2RY11
  Species: H. sapiens (human)
  Insert size (bp): 1122
  Entrez Gene: P2RY11 (a.k.a. P2Y11)
  Promoter: CMV
  Tag / fusion protein: FLAG (N terminal on backbone)
  Cloning method: Restriction Enzyme; 5′ cloning site NotI (not destroyed); 3′ cloning site XhoI (unknown if destroyed)
  Sequencing primers: 5′ CMV-F; 3′ Tet-R
Terms and licenses: Academic/Nonprofit Terms; Industry Terms: Not Available to Industry
Depositor comments: Please note: Most of the PRESTO-Tango vectors do not contain the XhoI cut site downstream of the tTA sequence and instead carry an XbaI site. If you need to perform an XhoI digest we recommend sequencing with a forward primer at the C-terminus of tTA to determine which of the two sites is present. Suggested primer: 5-gagctccacttagacggcgagg-3. Original backbone was pcDNA3.1(+). These plasmids were generated as part of the Illuminating the Druggable Genome (IDG) program sponsored by the NIH Common Fund. The goal of this program is to identify, gather, and distribute information and resources for proteins that currently are not well-studied yet belong to commonly drug-targeted protein families: protein kinases, non-olfactory G-protein coupled receptors (GPCRs), and ion channels. The IDG program is designed to develop fundamental research tools for understudied proteins, elucidate their function, and disseminate the IDG-related resources and data to the greater scientific community.
How to cite: P2RY11-Tango was a gift from Bryan Roth (Addgene plasmid # 66470 ; http://n2t.net/addgene:66470 ; RRID:Addgene_66470)
